>Addgene plasmid #148265 | pnEA-NpM-DmCUP_325-376-R329ER336ER375E-GB1_AA | depositor full sequence | sequence record 290713 | Full Sequence
TTCTTGAAGACGAAAGGGCCTCGTGATACGCCTATTTTTATAGGTTAATGTCATGATAATAATGGTTTCT
TAGACGTCAGGTGGCACTTTTCGGGGAAATGTGCGCGGAACCCCTATTTGTTTATTTTTCTAAATACATT
CAAATATGTATCCGCTCATGAGACAATAACCCTGATAAATGCTTCAATAATATTGAAAAAGGAAGAGTAT
GAGTATTCAACATTTCCGTGTCGCCCTTATTCCCTTTTTTGCGGCATTTTGCCTTCCTGTTTTTGCTCAC
CCAGAAACGCTGGTGAAAGTAAAAGATGCTGAAGATCAGTTGGGTGCACGAGTGGGTTACATCGAACTGG
ATCTCAACAGCGGTAAGATCCTTGAGAGTTTTCGCCCCGAAGAACGTTTTCCAATGATGAGCACTTTTAA
AGTTCTGCTATGTGGCGCGGTATTATCCCGTGTTGACGCCGGGCAAGAGCAACTCGGTCGCCGCATACAC
TATTCTCAGAATGACTTGGTTGAGTACTCACCAGTCACAGAAAAGCATCTTACGGATGGCATGACAGTAA
GAGAATTATGCAGTGCTGCCATAACCATGAGTGATAACACTGCGGCCAACTTACTTCTGACAACGATCGG
AGGACCGAAGGAGCTAACCGCTTTTTTGCACAACATGGGGGATCATGTAACTCGCCTTGATCGTTGGGAA
CCGGAGCTGAATGAAGCCATACCAAACGACGAGCGTGACACCACGATGCCTGCAGCAATGGCAACAACGT
TGCGCAAACTATTAACTGGCGAACTACTTACTCTAGCTTCCCGGCAACAATTAATAGACTGGATGGAGGC
GGATAAAGTTGCAGGACCACTTCTGCGCTCGGCCCTTCCGGCTGGCTGGTTTATTGCTGATAAATCTGGA
GCCGGTGAGCGTGGGTCTCGCGGTATCATTGCAGCACTGGGGCCAGATGGTAAGCCCTCCCGTATCGTAG
TTATCTACACGACGGGGAGTCAGGCAACTATGGATGAACGAAATAGACAGATCGCTGAGATAGGTGCCTC
ACTGATTAAGCATTGGTAACTGTCAGACCAAGTTTACTCATATATACTTTAGATTGATTTAAAACTTCAT
TTTTAATTTAAAAGGATCTAGGTGAAGATCCTTTTTGATAATCTCATGACCAAAATCCCTTAACGTGAGT
TTTCGTTCCACTGAGCGTCAGACCCCGTAGAAAAGATCAAAGGATCTTCTTGAGATCCTTTTTTTCTGCG
CGTAATCTGCTGCTTGCAAACAAAAAAACCACCGCTACCAGCGGTGGTTTGTTTGCCGGATCAAGAGCTA
CCAACTCTTTTTCCGAAGGTAACTGGCTTCAGCAGAGCGCAGATACCAAATACTGTCCTTCTAGTGTAGC
CGTAGTTAGGCCACCACTTCAAGAACTCTGTAGCACCGCCTACATACCTCGCTCTGCTAATCCTGTTACC
AGTGGCTGCTGCCAGTGGCGATAAGTCGTGTCTTACCGGGTTGGACTCAAGACGATAGTTACCGGATAAG
GCGCAGCGGTCGGGCTGAACGGGGGGTTCGTGCACACAGCCCAGCTTGGAGCGAACGACCTACACCGAAC
TGAGATACCTACAGCGTGAGCTATGAGAAAGCGCCACGCTTCCCGAAGGGAGAAAGGCGGACAGGTATCC
GGTAAGCGGCAGGGTCGGAACAGGAGAGCGCACGAGGGAGCTTCCAGGGGGAAACGCCTGGTATCTTTAT
AGTCCTGTCGGGTTTCGCCACCTCTGACTTGAGCGTCGATTTTTGTGATGCTCGTCAGGGGGGCGGAGCC
TATGGAAAAACGCCAGCAACGCGGCCTTTTTACGGTTCCTGGCCTTTTGCTGGCCTTTTGCTCACATGTT
CTTTCCTGCGTTATCCCCTGATTCTGTGGATAACCGTATTACCGCCTTTGAGTGAGCTGATACCGCTCGC
CGCAGCCGAACGACCGAGCGCAGCGAGTCAGTGAGCGAGGAAGCGGAAGAGCGCCTGATGCGGTATTTTC
TCCTTACGCATCTGTGCGGTATTTCACACCGCATATATGGTGCACTCTCAGTACAATCTGCTCTGATGCC
GCATAGTTAAGCCAGTATACACTCCGCTATCGCTACGTGACTGGGTCATGGCTGCGCCCCGACACCCGCC
AACACCCGCTGACGCGCCCTGACGGGCTTGTCTGCTCCCGGCATCCGCTTACAGACAAGCTGTGACCGTC
TCCGGGAGCTGCATGTGTCAGAGGTTTTCACCGTCATCACCGAAACGCGCGAGGCAGCTGCGGTAAAGCT
CATCAGCGTGGTCGTGAAGCGATTCACAGATGTCTGCCTGTTCATCCGCGTCCAGCTCGTTGAGTTTCTC
CAGAAGCGTTAATGTCTGGCTTCTGATAAAGCGGGCCATGTTAAGGGCGGTTTTTTCCTGTTTGGTCACT
GATGCCTCCGTGTAAGGGGGATTTCTGTTCATGGGGGTAATGATACCGATGAAACGAGAGAGGATGCTCA
CGATACGGGTTACTGATGATGAACATGCCCGGTTACTGGAACGTTGTGAGGGTAAACAACTGGCGGTATG
GATGCGGCGGGACCAGAGAAAAATCACTCAGGGTCAATGCCAGCGCTTCGTTAATACAGATGTAGGTGTT
CCACAGGGTAGCCAGCAGCATCCTGCGATGCAGATCCGGAACATAATGGTGCAGGGCGCTGACTTCCGCG
TTTCCAGACTTTACGAAACACGGAAACCGAAGACCATTCATGTTGTTGCTCAGGTCGCAGACGTTTTGCA
GCAGCAGTCGCTTCACGTTCGCTCGCGTATCGGTGATTCATTCTGCTAACCAGTAAGGCAACCCCGCCAG
CCTAGCCGGGTCCTCAACGACAGGAGCACGATCATGCGCACCCGTGGCCAGGACCCAACGCTGCCCGAGA
TGCGCCGCGTGCGGCTGCTGGAGATGGCGGACGCGATGGATATGTTCTGCCAAGGGTTGGTTTGCGCATT
CACAGTTCTCCGCAAGAATTGATTGGCTCCAATTCTTGGAGTGGTGAATCCGTTAGCGAGGTGCCGCCGG
CTTCCATTCAGGTCGAGGTGGCCCGGCTCCATGCACCGCGACGCAACGCGGGGAGGCAGACAAGGTATAG
GGCGGCGCCTACAATCCATGCCAACCCGTTCCATGTGCTCGCCGAGGCGGCATAAATCGCCGTGACGATC
AGCGGTCCAGTGATCGAAGTTAGGCTGGTAAGAGCCGCGAGCGATCCTTGAAGCTGTCCCTGATGGTCGT
CATCTACCTGCCTGGACAGCATGGCCTGCAACGCGGGCATCCCGATGCCGCCGGAAGCGAGAAGAATCAT
AATGGGGAAGGCCATCCAGCCTCGCGTCGCGAACGCCAGCAAGACGTAGCCCAGCGCGTCGGCCGCCATG
CCGGCGATAATGGCCTGCTTCTCGCCGAAACGTTTGGTGGCGGGACCAGTGACGAAGGCTTGAGCGAGGG
CGTGCAAGATTCCGAATACCGCAAGCGACAGGCCGATCATCGTCGCGCTCCAGCGAAAGCGGTCCTCGCC
GAAAATGACCCAGAGCGCTGCCGGCACCTGTCCTACGAGTTGCATGATAAAGAAGACAGTCATAAGTGCG
GCGACGATAGTCATGCCCCGCGCCCACCGGAAGGAGCTGACTGGGTTGAAGGCTCTCAAGGGCATCGGTC
GAGATCCCGGTGCCTAATGAGTGAGCTAACTTACATTAATTGCGTTGCGCTCACTGCCCGCTTTCCAGTC
GGGAAACCTGTCGTGCCAGCTGCATTAATGAATCGGCCAACGCGCGGGGAGAGGCGGTTTGCGTATTGGG
CGCCAGGGTGGTTTTTCTTTTCACCAGTGAGACGGGCAACAGCTGATTGCCCTTCACCGCCTGGCCCTGA
GAGAGTTGCAGCAAGCGGTCCACGCTGGTTTGCCCCAGCAGGCGAAAATCCTGTTTGATGGTGGTTAACG
GCGGGATATAACATGAGCTGTCTTCGGTATCGTCGTATCCCACTACCGAGATATCCGCACCAACGCGCAG
CCCGGACTCGGTAATGGCGCGCATTGCGCCCAGCGCCATCTGATCGTTGGCAACCAGCATCGCAGTGGGA
ACGATGCCCTCATTCAGCATTTGCATGGTTTGTTGAAAACCGGACATGGCACTCCAGTCGCCTTCCCGTT
CCGCTATCGGCTGAATTTGATTGCGAGTGAGATATTTATGCCAGCCAGCCAGACGCAGACGCGCCGAGAC
AGAACTTAATGGGCCCGCTAACAGCGCGATTTGCTGGTGACCCAATGCGACCAGATGCTCCACGCCCAGT
CGCGTACCGTCTTCATGGGAGAAAATAATACTGTTGATGGGTGTCTGGTCAGAGACATCAAGAAATAACG
CCGGAACATTAGTGCAGGCAGCTTCCACAGCAATGGCATCCTGGTCATCCAGCGGATAGTTAATGATCAG
CCCACTGACGCGTTGCGCGAGAAGATTGTGCACCGCCGCTTTACAGGCTTCGACGCCGCTTCGTTCTACC
ATCGACACCACCACGCTGGCACCCAGTTGATCGGCGCGAGATTTAATCGCCGCGACAATTTGCGACGGCG
CGTGCAGGGCCAGACTGGAGGTGGCAACGCCAATCAGCAACGACTGTTTGCCCGCCAGTTGTTGTGCCAC
GCGGTTGGGAATGTAATTCAGCTCCGCCATCGCCGCTTCCACTTTTTCCCGCGTTTTCGCAGAAACGTGG
CTGGCCTGGTTCACCACGCGGGAAACGGTCTGATAAGAGACACCGGCATACTCTGCGACATCGTATAACG
TTACTGGTTTCACATTCACCACCCTGAATTGACTCTCTTCCGGGCGCTATCATGCCATACCGCGAAAGGT
TTTGCGCCATTCGATGGTGTCCGGGATCTCGACGCTCTCCCTTATGCGACTCCTGCATTAGGAAGCAGCC
CAGTAGTAGGTTGAGGCCGTTGAGCACCGCCGCCGCAAGGAATGGTGCATGCAAGGAGATGGCGCCCAAC
AGTCCCCCGGCCACGGGGCCTGCCACCATACCCACGCCGAAACAAGCGCTCATGAGCCCGAAGTGGCGAG
CCCGATCTTCCCCATCGGTGATGTCGGCGATATAGGCGCCAGCAACCGCACCTGTGGCGCCGGTGATGCC
GGCCACGATGCGTCCGGCGTAGAGGATCGAGATCTCGATCCCGCGAAATTAATACGACTCACTATAGGGG
AATTGTGAGCGGATAACAATTCCCCACTAGTAATAATTTTGTTTAACTTTAAGAAGGAGATATACCATGG
AAACTGAAGAAGGTAAACTGGTAATCTGGATTAACGGCGATAAAGGCTATAACGGTCTCGCTGAAGTCGG
TAAGAAATTCGAGAAAGATACCGGAATTAAAGTCACCGTTGAGCATCCGGATAAACTGGAAGAGAAATTC
CCACAGGTTGCGGCAACTGGCGATGGCCCTGACATTATCTTCTGGGCACACGACCGCTTTGGTGGCTACG
CTCAATCTGGCCTGTTGGCTGAAATCACCCCGGACAAAGCGTTCCAGGACAAGCTGTATCCGTTTACCTG
GGATGCCGTACGTTACAACGGCAAGCTGATTGCTTACCCGATCGCTGTTGAAGCGTTATCGCTGATTTAT
AACAAAGACCTGCTGCCGAACCCGCCAAAAACCTGGGAAGAGATCCCGGCGCTGGATAAAGAACTGAAAG
CGAAAGGTAAGAGCGCCCTGATGTTCAACCTGCAAGAACCGTACTTCACCTGGCCGCTGATTGCTGCTGA
CGGGGGTTATGCGTTCAAGTATGAAAACGGCAAGTACGACATTAAAGACGTGGGCGTGGATAACGCTGGC
GCGAAAGCGGGTCTGACCTTCCTGGTTGACCTGATTAAAAACAAACACATGAATGCAGACACCGATTACT
CCATCGCAGAAGCTGCCTTTAATAAAGGCGAAACAGCGATGACCATCAACGGCCCGTGGGCATGGTCCAA
CATCGACACCAGCAAAGTGAATTATGGTGTAACGGTACTGCCGACCTTCAAGGGTCAACCATCCAAACCG
TTCGTTGGCGTGCTGAGCGCAGGTATTAACGCCGCCAGTCCGAACAAAGAGCTGGCAAAAGAGTTCCTCG
AAAACTATCTGCTGACTGATGAAGGTCTGGAAGCGGTTAATAAAGACAAACCGCTGGGTGCCGTAGCGCT
GAAGTCTTACGAGGAAGAGTTGGCGAAAGATCCACGTATTGCCGCCACGATGGAAAACGCCCAGAAAGGT
GAAATCATGCCGAACATCCCGCAGATGTCCGCTTTCTGGTATGCCGTGCGTACTGCGGTGATCAACGCCG
CCAGCGGTCGTCAGACTGTCGATGAAGCCCTTAAAGACGCGCAGACTGGTACCGGCAGCGGCCTGGAAGT
TCTGTTCCAGGGGCCCCATATGAAGAGCTATACCGAGTCCCGCCTGATGGACATTGAGAACGGGATGTTC
AATGCCCTGATGCACAGGTCCAAGGAGAGCTTTGTGATGCCTCGCATCGCCACCTGCGACGACATTGAGT
TGGAGGGAAGGCTTCGCCGCATGAATATTTGGGAGACCGCTAGCATGCAGTACAAACTTATCCTGAACGG
TAAAACCCTGAAAGGTGAAACCACCACCGAAGCTGTTGACGCTGCTACCGCGGAAAAAGTTTTCAAACAG
TACGCTAACGACAACGGTGTTGACGGTGAATGGACCTACGACGACGCTACCAAAACCTACACCGTAACGG
AATGAGTTGGCTGCTGCCACCGCTGAGCAATAACTAGCATAACCCCTTGGGGCCTCTAAACGGGTCTTGA
GGGGTTTTTTGCTGAAAGGAGGAACTATATCCGGATATCCCGCAAGAGGCCCGGCAGTACCGGCATAACC
AAGCCTATGCCTACAGCATCCAGGGTGACGGTGCCGAGGATGACGATGAGCGCATTGTTAGATTTCATAC
ACGGTGCCTGACTGCGTTAGCAATTTAACTGTGATAAACTACCGCATTAAAGCTTATCGATGATAAGCTG
TCAAACATGAGAA
Features (pLannotate 1.2.2; 21 found; start..end, strand, type, name):
    104..208     +  promoter       AmpR promoter: bla
    209..1069    +  CDS            AmpR: β-lactamase; bla; confers resistance to ampicillin, carbenicillin, and related antibiotics
   1240..1828    +  rep_origin     ori: high-copy-number ColE1/pMB1/pBR322/pUC origin of replication
   2014..2156    -  misc_feature   bom: basis of mobility region from pBR322
   2258..2449    -  CDS            rop: Rop protein, which maintains plasmids at low copy number; rop
   2466..2846    +  CDS            YPB1_ECOLX: Protein predicted: Swiss-Prot protein existence level 4. From Escherichia coli.
   3088..3712    -  CDS            TcR (fragment): tetracycline efflux protein; tet; confers resistance to tetracycline
   3727..3748    -  protein_bind   CAP binding site: CAP binding activates transcription in the presence of cAMP. E. coli catabolite activator protein
   3761..4843    -  CDS            lacI: lac repressor; lacI; The lac repressor binds to the lac operator to inhibit transcription in E. coli. This inhibition can be relieved by adding lactose or isopropyl-β-D-thiogalactopyranoside (IPTG).
   4844..4921    -  promoter       lacI promoter: lacI
   4929..5208    -  CDS            TcR (fragment): tetracycline efflux protein; tet; confers resistance to tetracycline
   5230..5248    +  promoter       T7 promoter: promoter for bacteriophage T7 RNA polymerase
   5249..5273    +  protein_bind   lac operator: The lac repressor binds to the lac operator to inhibit transcription in E. coli. This inhibition can be relieved by adding lactose or isopropyl-β-D-thiogalactopyranoside (IPTG). lac repressor encoded by lacI
   5288..5310    +  RBS            RBS: efficient ribosome binding site from bacteriophage T7 gene 10 (Olins and Rangwala, 1989)
   5321..6417    +  CDS            MBP (fragment): maltose binding protein from E. coli; malE (mutated); This version of the gene does not encode a signal sequence, so MBP will remain in the cytosol.
   6463..6621    +  CDS            cup (fragment): CUP_DROME - Also known as fs(2)cup. Experimental evidence at protein level: Swiss-Prot protein existence level 1. Adapter protein that plays a central role in localization of transcripts in the oocyte and in young embryos (PubMed:9118812). Maintains RNA targets in a repressed state by promoting their deadenylation and protects deadenylated mRNAs from further degradation (PubMed:21937713). Binds to and recruits eIF-4E to the 3'-UTR of some mRNA targets which prevents interaction between eIF4E1 and eIF4G (PubMed:14685270, PubMed:15465908, PubMed:21081899). This may contribute to translational re
   6631..6788    +  CDS            GB1 (fragment): B1 domain of Streptococcal protein G effective as a solubilizing fusion partner (Cheng and Patel, 2004)
   6793..6816    +  CDS            SET1 (fragment): solubility-enhancement tag derived from T7 phage gene 10B
   6824..6871    +  terminator     T7 terminator: transcription terminator for bacteriophage T7 RNA polymerase
   6894..6998    -  CDS            TcR (fragment): tetracycline efflux protein; tet; confers resistance to tetracycline
   7046..7074    -  promoter       tet promoter: E. coli promoter for tetracycline efflux protein gene
