[The description below was written by a language model from this plasmid's Addgene catalogue record and pLannotate feature annotations shown in this document.]
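Description:
pnEA-NpM-DmCUP_325-376-R329ER336ER375E-GB1_AA is a 7,083 nt bacterial expression plasmid for producing a short mutant fragment of the Drosophila melanogaster protein Cup in E. coli. The catalogue lists the backbone as unknown, but the annotated features show a pBR322-derived, pET-like architecture. It has a ColE1/pMB1-type origin together with the bom site and the rop gene, which is consistent with the recorded low copy number. Ampicillin resistance from bla is the selectable marker, and several scattered remnants of the tetracycline resistance gene and its promoter are non-functional leftovers of the parental vector.

Expression is driven by a T7 promoter followed by a lac operator and the T7 gene 10 ribosome binding site. A plasmid-borne lacI gene supplies the repressor, so transcription depends on a host that provides T7 RNA polymerase and can be induced with IPTG. The open reading frame starts with a cytosolic, signal-sequence-less maltose binding protein, followed by Cup residues 325–376 carrying three arginine-to-glutamate substitutions (R329E, R336E, R375E). This is followed by a C-terminal GB1 domain from streptococcal protein G and a short segment annotated as a fragment of a T7 gene 10B-derived solubility tag, and the unit ends at a T7 terminator. MBP and GB1 are both solubility-enhancing fusion partners, useful for stabilising and purifying a small peptide-like fragment.

Cup binds eIF4E and blocks its interaction with eIF4G, and the plasmid comes from a study of 4E-BP translational inhibitors bound to eIF4E, so recombinant protein for binding or structural work is the likely use. The record does not state the specific role of the mutations. The depositor notes that residue numbering follows a different reference than the lab's full-length clone, and that the sequence may be theoretical.
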