Addgene plasmid #148265: pnEA-NpM-DmCUP_325-376-R329ER336ER375E-GB1_AA
Purpose: Bacterial Expression of DmCup_325-376-R329ER336ER375E
Depositing lab: Elisa Izaurralde. Depositing organization: Max Planck Institute for Developmental Biology. Publication: Molecular architecture of 4E-BP translational inhibitors bound to eIF4E. Peter D, Igreja C, Weber R, Wohlbold L, Weiler C, Ebertsch L, Weichenrieder O, Izaurralde E. Mol Cell. 2015 Mar 19;57(6):1074-87. doi: 10.1016/j.molcel.2015.01.017. Epub 2015 Feb 19. PubMed 25702871.
Backbone
  Vector backbone: Unknown
  Vector type: Bacterial Expression
Growth in bacteria
  Bacterial resistance: Ampicillin, 100 μg/mL
  Growth temperature: 37°C
  Growth strain: DH5alpha
  Copy number: Low Copy
Gene/Insert
  Gene/Insert name: DmCup_325-376-R329ER336ER375E
  Species: D. melanogaster (fly)
  Entrez Gene: cup (a.k.a. Dmel_CG11181, CG11181, CUP, Cup, DmCup, Dmel\CG11181, fs(1)cup, fs(2)cup, i239)
  Cloning method: Unknown
Terms and licenses: Academic/Nonprofit Terms; Industry Terms: Not Available to Industry
Depositor comments: ATTENTION: new reference, that is NOT the same reference as our full length clone has. NCBI:NM_078769.3 (length AA 1117) Plasmids from this collection were made available to the research community and donated after the lab closed. Please note that the sequence provided by the depositing laboratory may be theoretical/predicted or based on Sanger sequencing results. There may be discrepancies between sequencing results obtained by Addgene and the depositor sequence. If an Addgene verified sequence is not available, please contact before placing your order to request that our lab fully sequence the plasmid.
How to cite: pnEA-NpM-DmCUP_325-376-R329ER336ER375E-GB1_AA was a gift from Elisa Izaurralde (Addgene plasmid # 148265 ; http://n2t.net/addgene:148265 ; RRID:Addgene_148265)
